>Addgene plasmid #16089 | pT-59 | addgene partial sequence | sequence record 22527 | 16089 with pGEX5'
ATCGGATCTGGTTCCGCGTGGATCCCCGGGAATTTCCGGTGGTGGTGGTGGAATTCTAGACTCCATGGGT
CGACTCGACATGGATATGAAAGTAGAAAAATTAAGTGAAGATGAAATTGCACTGTATGATAGACAGATTC
GTCTATGGGGAATGACAGCACAGGCCAATATGAGATCAGCAAAAGTATTGCTGATCAATCTTGGAGCAAT
TGGTTCTGAAATTACCAAAAGTATCGTCCTTAGTGGTATAGGGCATTTAACCATATTGGATGGACACATG
GTGACTGAAGAAGATTTAGGATCCCAGTTCTTCATAGGCTCTGAAGATGTTGGCCAATGGAAGATTGATG
CAACAAAAGAGAGAATTCAAGACTTGAACCCCCGTATAGAGTTGAACTTTGATAAGCAGGATTTGCAAGA
AAAGGACGAAGAGTTCTTTCAGCAGTTTGATTTAGTCGTGGCTACAGAAATGCAGATTGATGAAGCAATC
AAAATTAACACATTAACTCGAAAACTAAACATTCCATTATATGTTGCTGGTTCTAATGGATTGTTCGCTT
ATGTTTTTATTGATTTGATTGAATTCATTTCAGAGGATGAAAAATTGCAAAGTGTAAGACCTACCACCGT
TGGTCCCATTTCAAGCAATAGGAGCATTATAGAAGTTACTACTAGAAAAGATGAAGAAGATGAAAAAAAA
ACATATGAACGAATCAAGACCAAGAACTGCTATAGGCCAC
