[The description below was written by a language model from this plasmid's Addgene catalogue record.]
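Description:
pT-59 is a bacterial expression plasmid built on the pGEX-KG backbone (about 5 kb without insert) for producing a budding yeast SUMO pathway protein in E. coli. It is maintained under ampicillin selection. The record lists the copy number as unknown and does not itemise the origin of replication or the promoter. pGEX-family vectors generally use an IPTG-inducible tac promoter to drive a glutathione S-transferase fusion, but no feature table is available to confirm the details for this construct.

The insert is the Saccharomyces cerevisiae AOS1 gene (also known as YPR180W or RHC31), roughly 1.05 kb, which encodes a subunit of the SUMO-activating enzyme (E1). It is placed downstream of the backbone-encoded GST, so the protein is expressed with an N-terminal GST tag that permits affinity purification on glutathione resin. The fragment was introduced by restriction cloning at an XhoI site, and both the 5′ and 3′ junction sites were destroyed in the process, so the insert cannot be released again with XhoI.

The associated work is a comparison of yeast PIAS-type SUMO ligases in vivo and in vitro. In that context the plasmid most plausibly serves as a source of recombinant GST-Aos1 for reconstituting SUMO conjugation reactions in vitro. In such reactions the E1 activity is needed alongside the conjugating enzyme, SUMO and the ligases under study. The record itself does not spell out this use.
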