Addgene plasmid #16089: pT-59
Depositing lab: Yoshiko Kikuchi. Depositing organization: The University of Tokyo. Publication: Comparative analysis of yeast PIAS-type SUMO ligases in vivo and in vitro. Takahashi Y, Toh-E A, Kikuchi Y. J Biochem (Tokyo). 2003 Apr . 133(4):415-22. 10.1093/jb/mvg054 PubMed 12761287.
Backbone
  Vector backbone: pGEX-KG
  Backbone size w/o insert (bp): 5000
  Vector type: Bacterial Expression
Growth in bacteria
  Bacterial resistance: Ampicillin, 100 μg/mL
  Growth temperature: 37°C
  Growth strain: DH5alpha
  Copy number: Unknown
Gene/Insert
  Gene/Insert name: AOS1 (alt name: SUMO activating enzyme (E1))
  Species: S. cerevisiae (budding yeast)
  Insert size (bp): 1045
  Entrez Gene: AOS1 (a.k.a. YPR180W, RHC31)
  Tag / fusion protein: GST (N terminal on backbone)
  Cloning method: Restriction Enzyme; 5′ cloning site XhoI (destroyed during cloning); 3′ cloning site XhoI (destroyed during cloning)
  Sequencing primers: 5′ n/a
Terms and licenses: Academic/Nonprofit Terms; Industry Terms: Not Available to Industry
How to cite: pT-59 was a gift from Yoshiko Kikuchi (Addgene plasmid # 16089 ; http://n2t.net/addgene:16089 ; RRID:Addgene_16089)
